Addgene plasmid #35337: pBbS1a-RFP
Depositing lab: Jay Keasling. Depositing organization: University of California, Berkeley. Publication: BglBrick vectors and datasheets: A synthetic biology platform for gene expression. Lee TS, Krupa RA, Zhang F, Hajimorad M, Holtz WJ, Prasad N, Lee SK, Keasling JD. J Biol Eng. 2011 Sep 20;5:12. 10.1186/1754-1611-5-12 PubMed 21933410.
Backbone
  Vector backbone: pBb
  Backbone size w/o insert (bp): 4996
  Vector type: Bacterial Expression, Synthetic Biology
Growth in bacteria
  Bacterial resistance: Ampicillin, 100 μg/mL
  Growth temperature: 37°C
  Growth strain: DH5alpha
  Copy number: Low Copy
Gene/Insert
  Gene/Insert name: RFP (alt name: JBEI Part ID: JPUB_000103)
  Species: Synthetic
  Insert size (bp): 678
  Promoter: Trc
  Cloning method: Restriction Enzyme
  Sequencing primers: 5′ jkRFP-R (gctttggaaccgtactggaa); 3′ jkRFP-F (tggtcactacgacgctgaag)
Terms and licenses: Academic/Nonprofit Terms; Industry Terms: Not Available to Industry
Depositor comments: JBEI Part ID: JPUB_000103; Origin: SC101
How to cite: pBbS1a-RFP was a gift from Jay Keasling (Addgene plasmid # 35337 ; http://n2t.net/addgene:35337 ; RRID:Addgene_35337)
