[The description below was written by a language model from this plasmid's Addgene catalogue record and pLannotate feature annotations shown in this document.]
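Description:
pBbS1a-RFP is a bacterial expression plasmid from the BglBrick (pBb) synthetic biology vector series, a modular platform in which replication origin, promoter system and resistance marker are combined in standardized arrangements. In this member, with a full sequence of 5,674 bp, replication depends on the low-copy pSC101 origin together with its required Rep101 (RepA) initiator protein. Selection is by ampicillin through a β-lactamase gene driven by its own bla promoter and followed by the lambda t0 terminator. The record lists it as a low-copy plasmid propagated in E. coli.

The payload is a 678 bp synthetic coding sequence for mRFP1, a monomeric red fluorescent derivative of DsRed, placed under the trc promoter, a strong hybrid of the trp and lacUV5 promoters. A lac operator sits immediately downstream of the promoter, and the plasmid carries its own lacI gene expressed from the lacIq promoter, whose single base change raises repressor output about tenfold. The repressor therefore holds transcription off until an inducer such as IPTG or lactose is supplied, which makes regulation largely independent of the host's lacI status. Transcription of the reporter ends at tandem rrnB T1 and T7Te terminators, insulating the cassette from the replication and resistance modules. The annotation also picks up a short tet promoter fragment and a yciV fragment between lacI and the trc promoter, most likely incidental matches or sequence carried over from the promoter source.

RFP serves here as a readily measured reporter and placeholder gene. The construct is suited to characterizing IPTG-inducible expression from a low-copy backbone, and the reporter can be replaced with a gene of interest by restriction enzyme cloning.
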