Features (pLannotate 1.2.2; 14 found; start..end, strand, type, name):
      7..84      +  promoter       lacIq promoter: lacI (mutant); In the lacIq allele, a single base change in the promoter boosts expression of the lacI gene about 10-fold.
     85..1167    +  CDS            lacI: lac repressor; lacI; The lac repressor binds to the lac operator to inhibit transcription in E. coli. This inhibition can be relieved by adding lactose or isopropyl-β-D-thiogalactopyranoside (IPTG).
   1209..1226    +  promoter       tet promoter (fragment): E. coli promoter for tetracycline efflux protein gene
   1222..1323    -  CDS            yciV (fragment): RNAAM_ECOLI - Also known as trpH From Escherichia coli (strain K12).
   1399..1428    +  promoter       trc promoter: strong E. coli promoter; hybrid between the trp and lac UV5 promoters
   1436..1452    +  protein_bind   lac operator: The lac repressor binds to the lac operator to inhibit transcription in E. coli. This inhibition can be relieved by adding lactose or isopropyl-β-D-thiogalactopyranoside (IPTG). lac repressor encoded by lacI
   1493..2170    +  CDS            mRFP1: monomeric derivative of DsRed (Campbell et al., 2002)
   2203..2274    +  terminator     rrnB T1 terminator: transcription terminator T1 from the E. coli rrnB gene
   2290..2317    +  terminator     T7Te terminator: phage T7 early transcription terminator
   2848..3798    -  CDS            Rep101: RepA protein needed for replication with the pSC101 origin; rep101
   3846..4068    -  rep_origin     pSC101 ori: low-copy replication origin that requires the Rep101 protein
   4560..4654    -  terminator     lambda t0 terminator: transcription terminator from phage lambda
   4684..5544    -  CDS            AmpR: β-lactamase; bla; confers resistance to ampicillin, carbenicillin, and related antibiotics
   5545..5649    -  promoter       AmpR promoter: bla
>Addgene plasmid #35337 | pBbS1a-RFP | depositor full sequence | sequence record 43004 | pBbS1a-RFP sequence 5674 bps
GACGTCGACACCATCGAATGGTGCAAAACCTTTCGCGGTATGGCATGATAGCGCCCGGAAGAGAGTCAAT
TCAGGGTGGTGAATGTGAAACCAGTAACGTTATACGATGTCGCAGAGTATGCCGGTGTCTCTTATCAGAC
CGTTTCCCGCGTGGTGAACCAGGCCAGCCACGTTTCTGCGAAAACGCGGGAAAAAGTGGAAGCGGCGATG
GCGGAGCTGAATTACATTCCCAACCGCGTGGCACAACAACTGGCGGGCAAACAGTCGTTGCTGATTGGCG
TTGCCACCTCCAGTCTGGCCCTGCACGCGCCGTCGCAAATTGTCGCGGCGATTAAATCTCGCGCCGATCA
ACTGGGTGCCAGCGTGGTGGTGTCGATGGTAGAACGAAGCGGCGTCGAAGCCTGTAAAGCGGCGGTGCAC
AATCTTCTCGCGCAACGCGTCAGTGGGCTGATCATTAACTATCCGCTGGATGACCAGGATGCCATTGCTG
TGGAAGCTGCCTGCACTAATGTTCCGGCGTTATTTCTTGATGTCTCTGACCAGACACCCATCAACAGTAT
TATTTTCTCCCATGAAGACGGTACGCGACTGGGCGTGGAGCATCTGGTCGCATTGGGTCACCAGCAAATC
GCGCTGTTAGCGGGCCCATTAAGTTCTGTCTCGGCGCGTCTGCGTCTGGCTGGCTGGCATAAATATCTCA
CTCGCAATCAAATTCAGCCGATAGCGGAACGGGAAGGCGACTGGAGTGCCATGTCCGGTTTTCAACAAAC
CATGCAAATGCTGAATGAGGGCATCGTTCCCACTGCGATGCTGGTTGCCAACGATCAGATGGCGCTGGGC
GCAATGCGCGCCATTACCGAGTCCGGGCTGCGCGTTGGTGCGGATATCTCGGTAGTGGGATACGACGATA
CCGAAGACAGCTCATGTTATATCCCGCCGTTAACCACCATCAAACAGGATTTTCGCCTGCTGGGGCAAAC
CAGCGTGGACCGCTTGCTGCAACTCTCTCAGGGCCAGGCGGTGAAGGGCAATCAGCTGTTGCCCGTCTCA
CTGGTGAAAAGAAAAACCACCCTGGCGCCCAATACGCAAACCGCCTCTCCCCGCGCGTTGGCCGATTCAT
TAATGCAGCTGGCACGACAGGTTTCCCGACTGGAAAGCGGGCAGTGAGCGCAACGCAATTAATGTAAGTT
AGCGCGAATTGATCTGGTTTGACAGCTTATCATCGACTGCACGGTGCACCAATGCTTCTGGCGTCAGGCA
GCCATCGGAAGCTGTGGTATGGCTGTGCAGGTCGTAAATCACTGCATAATTCGTGTCGCTCAAGGCGCAC
TCCCGTTCTGGATAATGTTTTTTGCGCCGACATCATAACGGTTCTGGCAAATATTCTGAAATGAGCTGTT
GACAATTAATCATCCGGCTCGTATAATGTGTGGAATTGTGAGCGGATAACAATTTCAGAATTCAAAAGAT
CTTTTAAGAAGGAGATATACATATGGCGAGTAGCGAAGACGTTATCAAAGAGTTCATGCGTTTCAAAGTT
CGTATGGAAGGTTCCGTTAACGGTCACGAGTTCGAAATCGAAGGTGAAGGTGAAGGTCGTCCGTACGAAG
GTACCCAGACCGCTAAACTGAAAGTTACCAAAGGTGGTCCGCTGCCGTTCGCTTGGGACATCCTGTCCCC
GCAGTTCCAGTACGGTTCCAAAGCTTACGTTAAACACCCGGCTGACATCCCGGACTACCTGAAACTGTCC
TTCCCGGAAGGTTTCAAATGGGAACGTGTTATGAACTTCGAAGACGGTGGTGTTGTTACCGTTACCCAGG
ACTCCTCCCTGCAAGACGGTGAGTTCATCTACAAAGTTAAACTGCGTGGTACCAACTTCCCGTCCGACGG
TCCGGTTATGCAGAAAAAAACCATGGGTTGGGAAGCTTCCACCGAACGTATGTACCCGGAAGACGGTGCT
CTGAAAGGTGAAATCAAAATGCGTCTGAAACTGAAAGACGGTGGTCACTACGACGCTGAAGTTAAAACCA
CCTACATGGCTAAAAAACCGGTTCAGCTGCCGGGTGCTTACAAAACCGACATCAAACTGGACATCACCTC
CCACAACGAAGACTACACCATCGTTGAACAGTACGAACGTGCTGAAGGTCGTCACTCCACCGGTGCTTAA
GGATCCAAACTCGAGTAAGGATCTCCAGGCATCAAATAAAACGAAAGGCTCAGTCGAAAGACTGGGCCTT
TCGTTTTATCTGTTGTTTGTCGGTGAACGCTCTCTACTAGAGTCACACTGGCTCACCTTCGGGTGGGCCT
TTCTGCGTTTATACCTAGGGTACGGGTTTTGCTGCCCGCAAACGGGCTGTTCTGGTGTTGCTAGTTTGTT
ATCAGAATCGCAGATCCGGCTTCAGCCGGTTTGCCGGCTGAAAGCGCTATTTCTTCCAGAATTGCCATGA
TTTTTTCCCCACGGGAGGCGTCACTGGCTCCCGTGTTGTCGGCAGCTTTGATTCGATAAGCAGCATCGCC
TGTTTCAGGCTGTCTATGTGTGACTGTTGAGCTGTAACAAGTTGTCTCAGGTGTTCAATTTCATGTTCTA
GTTGCTTTGTTTTACTGGTTTCACCTGTTCTATTAGGTGTTACATGCTGTTCATCTGTTACATTGTCGAT
CTGTTCATGGTGAACAGCTTTGAATGCACCAAAAACTCGTAAAAGCTCTGATGTATCTATCTTTTTTACA
CCGTTTTCATCTGTGCATATGGACAGTTTTCCCTTTGATATGTAACGGTGAACAGTTGTTCTACTTTTGT
TTGTTAGTCTTGATGCTTCACTGATAGATACAAGAGCCATAAGAACCTCAGATCCTTCCGTATTTAGCCA
GTATGTTCTCTAGTGTGGTTCGTTGTTTTTGCGTGAGCCATGAGAACGAACCATTGAGATCATACTTACT
TTGCATGTCACTCAAAAATTTTGCCTCAAAACTGGTGAGCTGAATTTTTGCAGTTAAAGCATCGTGTAGT
GTTTTTCTTAGTCCGTTATGTAGGTAGGAATCTGATGTAATGGTTGTTGGTATTTTGTCACCATTCATTT
TTATCTGGTTGTTCTCAAGTTCGGTTACGAGATCCATTTGTCTATCTAGTTCAACTTGGAAAATCAACGT
ATCAGTCGGGCGGCCTCGCTTATCAACCACCAATTTCATATTGCTGTAAGTGTTTAAATCTTTACTTATT
GGTTTCAAAACCCATTGGTTAAGCCTTTTAAACTCATGGTAGTTATTTTCAAGCATTAACATGAACTTAA
ATTCATCAAGGCTAATCTCTATATTTGCCTTGTGAGTTTTCTTTTGTGTTAGTTCTTTTAATAACCACTC
ATAAATCCTCATAGAGTATTTGTTTTCAAAAGACTTAACATGTTCCAGATTATATTTTATGAATTTTTTT
AACTGGAAAAGATAAGGCAATATCTCTTCACTAAAAACTAATTCTAATTTTTCGCTTGAGAACTTGGCAT
AGTTTGTCCACTGGAAAATCTCAAAGCCTTTAACCAAAGGATTCCTGATTTCCACAGTTCTCGTCATCAG
CTCTCTGGTTGCTTTAGCTAATACACCATAAGCATTTTCCCTACTGATGTTCATCATCTGAGCGTATTGG
TTATAAGTGAACGATACCGTCCGTTCTTTCCTTGTAGGGTTTTCAATCGTGGGGTTGAGTAGTGCCACAC
AGCATAAAATTAGCTTGGTTTCATGCTCCGTTAAGTCATAGCGACTAATCGCTAGTTCATTTGCTTTGAA
AACAACTAATTCAGACATACATCTCAATTGGTCTAGGTGATTTTAATCACTATACCAATTGAGATGGGCT
AGTCAATGATAATTACTAGTCCTTTTCCCGGGTGATCTGGGTATCTGTAAATTCTGCTAGACCTTTGCTG
GAAAACTTGTAAATTCTGCTAGACCCTCTGTAAATTCCGCTAGACCTTTGTGTGTTTTTTTTGTTTATAT
TCAAGTGGTTATAATTTATAGAATAAAGAAAGAATAAAAAAAGATAAAAAGAATAGATCCCAGCCCTGTG
TATAACTCACTACTTTAGTCAGTTCCGCAGTATTACAAAAGGATGTCGCAAACGCTGTTTGCTCCTCTAC
AAAACAGACCTTAAAACCCTAAAGGCTTAAGTAGCACCCTCGCAAGCTCGGGCAAATCGCTGAATATTCC
TTTTGTCTCCGACCATCAGGCACCTGAGTCGCTGTCTTTTTCGTGACATTCAGTTCGCTGCGCTCACGGC
TCTGGCAGTGAATGGGGGTAAATGGCACTACAGGCGCCTTTTATGGATTCATGCAAGGAAACTACCCATA
ATACAAGAAAAGCCCGTCACGGGCTTCTCAGGGCGTTTTATGGCGGGTCTGCTATGTGGTGCTATCTGAC
TTTTTGCTGTTCAGCAGTTCCTGCCCTCTGATTTTCCAGTCTGACCACTTCGGATTATCCCGTGACAGGT
CATTCAGACTGGCTAATGCACCCAGTAAGGCAGCGGTATCATCAACAGGCTTACCCGTCTTACTGTCCCT
AGTGCTTGGATTCTCACCAATAAAAAACGCCCGGCGGCAACCGAGCGTTCTGAACAAATCCAGATGGAGT
TCTGAGGTCATTACTGGATCTATCAACAGGAGTCCAAGCGAGCTCGTAAACTTGGTCTGACAGTTACCAA
TGCTTAATCAGTGAGGCACCTATCTCAGCGATCTGTCTATTTCGTTCATCCATAGTTGCCTGACTCCCCG
TCGTGTAGATAACTACGATACGGGAGGGCTTACCATCTGGCCCCAGTGCTGCAATGATACCGCGAGACCC
ACGCTCACCGGCTCCAGATTTATCAGCAATAAACCAGCCAGCCGGAAGGGCCGAGCGCAGAAGTGGTCCT
GCAACTTTATCCGCCTCCATCCAGTCTATTAATTGTTGCCGGGAAGCTAGAGTAAGTAGTTCGCCAGTTA
ATAGTTTGCGCAACGTTGTTGCCATTGCTACAGGCATCGTGGTGTCACGCTCGTCGTTTGGTATGGCTTC
ATTCAGCTCCGGTTCCCAACGATCAAGGCGAGTTACATGATCCCCCATGTTGTGCAAAAAAGCGGTTAGC
TCCTTCGGTCCTCCGATCGTTGTCAGAAGTAAGTTGGCCGCAGTGTTATCACTCATGGTTATGGCAGCAC
TGCATAATTCTCTTACTGTCATGCCATCCGTAAGATGCTTTTCTGTGACTGGTGAGTACTCAACCAAGTC
ATTCTGAGAATAGTGTATGCGGCGACCGAGTTGCTCTTGCCCGGCGTCAATACGGGATAATACCGCGCCA
CATAGCAGAACTTTAAAAGTGCTCATCATTGGAAAACGTTCTTCGGGGCGAAAACTCTCAAGGATCTTAC
CGCTGTTGAGATCCAGTTCGATGTAACCCACTCGTGCACCCAACTGATCTTCAGCATCTTTTACTTTCAC
CAGCGTTTCTGGGTGAGCAAAAACAGGAAGGCAAAATGCCGCAAAAAAGGGAATAAGGGCGACACGGAAA
TGTTGAATACTCATACTCTTCCTTTTTCAATATTATTGAAGCATTTATCAGGGTTATTGTCTCATGAGCG
GATACATATTTGAATGTATTTAGAAAAATAAACAAATAGGGGTTCCGCGCACATTTCCCCGAAAAGTGCC
ACCT
