>Addgene plasmid #35337 | pBbS1a-RFP | addgene partial sequence | sequence record 43677 | jkRFP-F 5'-tggtcactacgacgctgaag-3'
AGCTGCCGGGTGCTTACAAAACCGACATCAAACTGGACATCACCTCCCACAACGAAGACTACACCATCGT
TGAACAGTACGAACGTGCTGAAGGTCGTCACTCCACCGGTGCTTAAGGATCCAAACTCGAGTAAGGATCT
CCAGGCATCAAATAAAACGAAAGGCTCAGTCGAAAGACTGGGCCTTTCGTTTTATCTGTTGTTTGTCGGT
GAACGCTCTCTACTAGAGTCACACTGGCTCACCTTCGGGTGGGCCTTTCTGCGTTTATACCTAGGGTACG
GGTTTTGCTGCCCGCAAACGGGCTGTTCTGGTGTTGCTAGTTTGTTATCAGAATCGCAGATCCGGCTTCA
GCCGGTTTGCCGGCTGAAAGCGCTATTTCTTCCAGAATTGCCATGATTTTTTCCCCACGGGAGGCGTCAC
TGGCTCCCGTGTTGTCGGCAGCTTTGATTCGATAAGCAGCATCGCCTGTTTCAGGCTGTCTATGTGTGAC
TGTTGAGCTGTAACAAGTTGTCTCAGGTGTTCAATTTCATGTTCTAGTTGCTTTGTTTTACTGGTTTCAC
CTGTTCTATTAGGTGTTACATGCTGTTCATCTGTTACATTGTCGATCTGTTCATGGTGAACAGCTTTGAA
TGCACCAAAAACTCGTAAAAGCTCTGATGTATCTATCTTTTTTACACCGTTTTCATCTGTGCATATGGAC
AGTTTTCCCTTTGATATGTAACGGTGAACAGTTGTTCTACTTTTGTTTGTTAGTCTTGATGCTTCACTGA
TAGATACAAGAGCCATAAGAACCTCAGATCCTTCCGTATTTAGCCAGTATGTTCTCTAGTGTGGTTCGTT
GTTTTTGCGTGAGCCATGAGA
