>Addgene plasmid #35337 | pBbS1a-RFP | addgene partial sequence | sequence record 43678 | jkRFP-R 5'-gctttggaaccgtactggaa-3'
CCTTTGGTAACTTTCAGTTTAGCGGTCTGGGTACCTTCGTACGGACGACCTTCACCTTCACCTTCGATTT
CGAACTCGTGACCGTTAACGGAACCTTCCATACGAACTTTGAAACGCATGAACTCTTTGATAACGTCTTC
GCTACTCGCCATATGTATATCTCCTTCTTAAAAGATCTTTTGAATTCTGAAATTGTTATCCGCTCACAAT
TCCACACATTATACGAGCCGGATGATTAATTGTCAACAGCTCATTTCAGAATATTTGCCAGAACCGTTAT
GATGTCGGCGCAAAAAACATTATCCAGAACGGGAGTGCGCCTTGAGCGACACGAATTATGCAGTGATTTA
CGACCTGCACAGCCATACCACAGCTTCCGATGGCTGCCTGACGCCAGAAGCATTGGTGCACCGTGCAGTC
GATGATAAGCTGTCAAACCAGATCAATTCGCGCTAACTTACATTAATTGCGTTGCGCTCACTGCCCGCTT
TCCAGTCGGGAAACCTGTCGTGCCAGCTGCATTAATGAATCGGCCAACGCGCGGGGAGAGGCGGTTTGCG
TATTGGGCGCCAGGGTGGTTTTTCTTTTCACCAGTGAGACGGGCAACAGCTGATTGCCCTTCACCGCCTG
GCCCTGAGAGAGTTGCAGCAAGCGGTCCACGCTGGTTTGCCCCAGCAGGCGAAAATCCTGTTTGATGGTG
GTTAACGGCGGGATATAACATGAGCTGTCTTCGGTATCGTCGTATCCCACTACCGAGATATCCGCACCAA
CGCGCAGCCCGGACTCGGTAATGGCGCGCATTGCGCCCAGCGCCATCTGATCGTTGGCAACCAGCATCGC
AGTGGGAACGATGCCCTCATTCAG
